>Addgene plasmid #174252 | pAPM-miR30-HNRNPK-ts3 | addgene full sequence | sequence record 343467 | Addgene NGS Result
GGGGGAGAATTAGATCGCGATGGGAAAAAATTCGGTTAAGGCCAGGGGGAAAGAAAAAATATAAATTAAA
ACATATAGTATGGGCAAGCAGGGAGCTAGAACGATTCGCAGTTAATCCTGGCCTGTTAGAAACATCAGAA
GGCTGTAGACAAATACTGGGACAGCTACAACCATCCCTTCAGACAGGATCAGAAGAACTTAGATCATTAT
ATAATACAGTAGCAACCCTCTATTGTGTGCATCAAAGGATAGAGATAAAAGACACCAAGGAAGCTTTAGA
CAAGATAGAGGAAGAGCAAAACAAAAGTAAGACCACCGCACAGCAAGCGGCCGGCCGCTGATCTTCAGAC
CTGGAGGAGGAGATATGAGGGACAATTGGAGAAGTGAATTATATAAATATAAAGTAGTAAAAATTGAACC
ATTAGGAGTAGCACCCACCAAGGCAAAGAGAAGAGTGGTGCAGAGAGAAAAAAGAGCAGTGGGAATAGGA
GCTTTGTTCCTTGGGTTCTTGGGAGCAGCAGGAAGCACTATGGGCGCAGCGTCAATGACGCTGACGGTAC
AGGCCAGACAATTATTGTCTGGTATAGTGCAGCAGCAGAACAATTTGCTGAGGGCTATTGAGGCGCAACA
GCATCTGTTGCAACTCACAGTCTGGGGCATCAAGCAGCTCCAGGCAAGAATCCTGGCTGTGGAAAGATAC
CTAAAGGATCAACAGCTCCTGGGGATTTGGGGTTGCTCTGGAAAACTCATTTGCACCACTGCTGTGCCTT
GGAATGCTAGTTGGAGTAATAAATCTCTGGAACAGATTTGGAATCACACGACTTGGATGGAGTGGGACAG
AGAAATTAACAATTACACAAGCTTAATACACTCCTTAATTGAAGAATCGCAAAACCAGCAAGAAAAGAAT
GAACAAGAATTATTGGAATTAGATAAATGGGCAAGTTTGTGGAATTGGTTTAACATAACAAATTGGCTGT
GGTATATAAAATTATTCATAATGATAGTAGGAGGCTTGGTAGGTTTAAGAATAGTTTTTGCTGTACTTTC
TATAGTGAATAGAGTTAGGCAGGGATATTCACCATTATCGTTTCAGACCCACCTCCCAACCCCGAGGGGA
CCCGACAGGCCCGAAGGAATAGAAGAAGAAGGTGGAGAGAGAGACAGAGACAGATCCATTCGATTAGTGA
ACGGATCGGCACTGCGTGCGCCAATTCTGCAGACAAATGGCAGTATTCATCCACAATTTTAAAAGAAAAG
GGGGGATTGGGGGGTACAGTGCAGGGGAAAGAATAGTAGACATAATAGCAACAGACATACAAACTAAAGA
ATTACAAAAACAAATTACAAAAATTCAAAATTTTCGGGTTTATTACAGGGACAGCAGAGATCCAGTTTGG
TTAATTAACTGCAGCCCCGATAAAATAAAAGATTTTATTTAGTCTCCAGAAAAAGGGGGGAATGAAAGAC
CCCACCTGTAGGTTTGGCAAGCTAGCTGCAGTAACGCCATTTTGCAAGGCATGGAAAAATACCAAACCAA
GAATAGAGAAGTTCAGATCAAGGGCGGGTACATGAAAATAGCTAACGTTGGGCCAAACAGGATATCTGCG
GTGAGCAGTTTCGGCCCCGGCCCGGGGCCAAGAACAGATGGTCACCGCAGTTTCGGCCCCGGCCCGAGGC
CAAGAACAGATGGTCCCCAGATATGGCCCAACCCTCAGCAGTTTCTTAAGACCCATCAGATGTTTCCAGG
CTCCCCCAAGGACCTGAAATGACCCTGCGCCTTATTTGAATTAACCAATCAGCCTGCTTCTCGCTTCTGT
TCGCGCGCTTCTGCTTCCCGAGCTCTATAAAAGAGCTCACAACCCCTCACTCGGCGCGCCAGTCCTCCGA
CAGACTGAGTCGCCCGGGGGTCTAGAACGCGTGCCGCCATGACCGAATACAAACCTACCGTGAGGCTGGC
TACAAGAGATGATGTCCCAAGGGCTGTGAGAACACTGGCCGCCGCTTTTGCCGATTACCCTGCCACACGC
CACACTGTGGACCCAGATCGGCATATCGAGAGAGTGACTGAGCTGCAGGAACTGTTCCTGACCCGAGTGG
GCCTGGACATTGGGAAGGTCTGGGTCGCAGACGATGGAGCAGCTGTGGCTGTCTGGACCACACCAGAGAG
CGTGGAAGCCGGAGCTGTCTTTGCAGAGATCGGCCCTAGAATGGCAGAACTGAGCGGCTCCAGGCTGGCA
GCACAGCAGCAGATGGAGGGACTGCTGGCCCCACACAGGCCTAAGGAACCAGCATGGTTCCTGGCTACCG
TGGGGGTCTCTCCTGACCATCAGGGCAAAGGACTGGGAAGTGCTGTGGTCCTGCCAGGAGTGGAGGCTGC
AGAACGAGCTGGAGTCCCTGCATTTCTGGAGACCTCTGCTCCACGAAACCTGCCCTTCTATGAACGGCTG
GGCTTTACTGTGACCGCAGATGTGGAGGTCCCCGAAGGACCTAGGACCTGGTGCATGACACGCAAACCCG
GCGCCTGAGCGATCGCCGCGGCCGCCTTCTTAACCCAACAGAAGGCTCGAGAAGGTATATTGCTGTTGAC
AGTGAGCGCAGTAACTATTCCCAAAGATTATAGTGAAGCCACAGATGTATAATCTTTGGGAATAGTTACT
TTGCCTACTGCCTCGGACTTCAAGGGGCTAGAATTCGGCAGCTGTAGATCTTAGCCACTTTTTAAAAGAA
AAGGGGGGACTGGAAGGGCTAACTGCATCCGGACTGTACTGGGTCTCTCTGGTTAGACCAGATCTGAGCC
TGGGAGCTCTCTGGCTAACTAGGGAACCCACTGCTTAAGCCTCAATAAAGCTTGCCTTGAGTGCTTCAAG
TAGTGTGTGCCCGTCTGTTGTGTGACTCTGGTAACTAGAGATCCCTCAGACCCTTTTAGTCAGTGTGGAA
AATCTCTAGCAGGGCCCGTTTCATGTGAGCAAAAGGCCAGCAAAAGGCCAGGAACCGTAAAAAGGCCGCG
TTGCTGGCGTTTTTCCATAGGCTCCGCCCCCCTGACGAGCATCACAAAAATCGACGCTCAAGTCAGAGGT
GGCGAAACCCGACAGGACTATAAAGATACCAGGCGTTTCCCCCTGGAAGCTCCCTCGTGCGCTCTCCTGT
TCCGACCCTGCCGCTTACCGGATACCTGTCCGCCTTTCTCCCTTCGGGAAGCGTGGCGCTTTCTCATAGC
TCACGCTGTAGGTATCTCAGTTCGGTGTAGGTCGTTCGCTCCAAGCTGGGCTGTGTGCACGAACCCCCCG
TTCAGCCCGACCGCTGCGCCTTATCCGGTAACTATCGTCTTGAGTCCAACCCGGTAAGACACGACTTATC
GCCACTGGCAGCAGCCACTGGTAACAGGATTAGCAGAGCGAGGTATGTAGGCGGTGCTACAGAGTTCTTG
AAGTGGTGGCCTAACTACGGCTACACTAGAAGAACAGTATTTGGTATCTGCGCTCTGCTGAAGCCAGTTA
CCTTCGGAAAAAGAGTTGGTAGCTCTTGATCCGGCAAACAAACCACCGCTGGTAGCGGTGGTTTTTTTGT
TTGCAAGCAGCAGATTACGCGCAGAAAAAAAGGATCTCAAGAAGATCCTTTGATCTTTTCTACGGGGTCT
GACGCTCAGTGGAACGAAAACTCACGTTAAGGGATTTTGGTCATGAGATTATCAAAAAGGATCTTCACCT
AGATCCTTTTAAATTAAAAATGAAGTTTTAAATCAATCTAAAGTATATATGAGTAAACTTGGTCTGACAG
TTACCAATGCTTAATCAGTGAGGCACCTATCTCAGCGATCTGTCTATTTCGTTCATCCATAGTTGCCTGA
CTCCCCGTCGTGTAGATAACTACGATACGGGAGGGCTTACCATCTGGCCCCAGTGCTGCAATGATACCGC
GAGACCCACGCTCACCGGCTCCAGATTTATCAGCAATAAACCAGCCAGCCGGAAGGGCCGAGCGCAGAAG
TGGTCCTGCAACTTTATCCGCCTCCATCCAGTCTATTAATTGTTGCCGGGAAGCTAGAGTAAGTAGTTCG
CCAGTTAATAGTTTGCGCAACGTTGTTGCCATTGCTACAGGCATCGTGGTGTCACGCTCGTCGTTTGGTA
TGGCTTCATTCAGCTCCGGTTCCCAACGATCAAGGCGAGTTACATGATCCCCCATGTTGTGCAAAAAAGC
GGTTAGCTCCTTCGGTCCTCCGATCGTTGTCAGAAGTAAGTTGGCCGCAGTGTTATCACTCATGGTTATG
GCAGCACTGCATAATTCTCTTACTGTCATGCCATCCGTAAGATGCTTTTCTGTGACTGGTGAGTACTCAA
CCAAGTCATTCTGAGAATAGTGTATGCGGCGACCGAGTTGCTCTTGCCCGGCGTCAATACGGGATAATAC
CGCGCCACATAGCAGAACTTTAAAAGTGCTCATCATTGGAAAACGTTCTTCGGGGCGAAAACTCTCAAGG
ATCTTACCGCTGTTGAGATCCAGTTCGATGTAACCCACTCGTGCACCCAACTGATCTTCAGCATCTTTTA
CTTTCACCAGCGTTTCTGGGTGAGCAAAAACAGGAAGGCAAAATGCCGCAAAAAAGGGAATAAGGGCGAC
ACGGAAATGTTGAATACTCATACTCTTCCTTTTTCAATATTATTGAAGCATTTATCAGGGTTATTGTCTC
ATGAGCGGATACATATTTGAATGTATTTAGAAAAATAAACAAATAGGGGTTCCGCGCACATTTCCCCGAA
AAGTGCCACCTGACGTCGACGGATCGGGAGATCTCCCGATCCCCTATGGTGCACTCTCAGTACAATCTGC
TCTGATGCCGCATAGTTAAGCCAGTATCTGCTCCCTGCTTGTGTGTTGGAGGTCGCTGAGTAGTGCGCGA
GCAAAATTTAAGCTACAACAAGGCAAGGCTTGACCGACAATTGCATGAAGAATCTGCTTAGGGTTAGGCG
TTTTGCGCTGCTTCGCGATGTACGGGCCAGATATACGCGCTGTGGAATGTGTGTCAGTTAGGGTGTGGAA
AGTCCCCAGGCTCCCCAGCAGGCAGAAGTATGCAAAGCATGCATCTCAATTAGTCAGCAACCAGGTGTGG
AAAGTCCCCAGGCTCCCCAGCAGGCAGAAGTATGCAAAGCATGCATCTCAATTAGTCAGCAACCATAGTC
CCGCCCCTAACTCCGCCCATCCCGCCCCTAACTCCGCCCAGTTCCGCCCATTCTCCGCCCCATGGCTGAC
TAATTTTTTTTATTTATGCAGAGGCCGAGGCCGCCTCTGCCTCTGAGCTATTCCAGAAGTAGTGAGGAGG
CTTTTTTGGAGGCCTAGGCTTTTGCAAAAAGCTCGCGTTGACATTGATTATTGACTAGTTATTAATAGTA
ATCAATTACGGGGTCATTAGTTCATAGCCCATATATGGAGTTCCGCGTTACATAACTTACGGTAAATGGC
CCGCCTGGCTGACCGCCCAACGACCCCCGCCCATTGACGTCAATAATGACGTATGTTCCCATAGTAACGC
CAATAGGGACTTTCCATTGACGTCAATGGGTGGAGTATTTACGGTAAACTGCCCACTTGGCAGTACATCA
AGTGTATCATATGCCAAGTACGCCCCCTATTGACGTCAATGACGGTAAATGGCCCGCCTGGCATTATGCC
CAGTACATGACCTTATGGGACTTTCCTACTTGGCAGTACATCTACGTATTAGTCATCGCTATTACCATGG
TGATGCGGTTTTGGCAGTACATCAATGGGCGTGGATAGCGGTTTGACTCACGGGGATTTCCAAGTCTCCA
CCCCATTGACGTCAATGGGAGTTTGTTTTGGCACCAAAATCAACGGGACTTTCCAAAATGTCGTAACAAC
TCCGCCCCATTGACGCAAATGGGCGGTAGGCGTGTACGGTGGGAGGTCTATATAAGCAGCGCGTTTTGCC
TGTACTGGGTCTCTCTGGTTAGACCAGATCTGAGCCTGGGAGCTCTCTGGCTAACTAGGGAACCCACTGC
TTAAGCCTCAATAAAGCTTGCCTTGAGTGCTTCAAGTAGTGTGTGCCCGTCTGTTGTGAGACTCTGGTAA
CTAGAGATCCCTCAGACCCTTTTAGTCAGTGTGGAAAATCTCTAGCAGTGGCGCCCGAACAGGGACTTGA
AAGCGAAAGGGAAACCAGAGGAGCTCTCTCGACGCAGGACTCGGCTTGCTGAAGCGCGCACGGCAAGAGG
CGAGGGGCGGCGACTGGTGAGTACGCCAAAAATTTTGACTAGCGGAGGCTAGAAGGAGAGAGATGGGTGC
GAGAGCGTCAGTATTAAGC
Features (pLannotate 1.2.2; 19 found; start..end, strand, type, name):
    487..720     +  misc_feature   RRE: The Rev response element (RRE) of HIV-1 allows for Rev-dependent mRNA export from the nucleus to the cytoplasm.
   1097..1197    +  CDS            Rev (fragment): human immunodeficiency virus 1 (HIV-1) Rev protein; rev; enhances nuclear export of unspliced and incompletely spliced viral mRNAs
   1247..1364    +  misc_feature   cPPT/CTS: central polypurine tract and central termination sequence of HIV-1
   1501..1908    +  promoter       SFFV promoter: spleen focus-forming virus long terminal repeat (LTR) promoter
   1929..2525    +  CDS            pac: PUAC_STRAD - Protein predicted: Swiss-Prot protein existence level 4. Detoxification of puromycin. From Streptomyces alboniger.
   2550..2595    +  ncRNA          5' miR-30a (fragment): sequence upstream of the 71-nt precursor of the human miR-30a microRNA (Zeng et al., 2002) miRNA
   2665..2690    +  ncRNA          3' miR-30a (fragment): sequence downstream of the 71-nt precursor of the human miR-30a microRNA (Zeng et al., 2002) miRNA
   2720..2739    +  misc_feature   cPPT/CTS (fragment): central polypurine tract and central termination sequence of HIV-1
   2771..2951    +  LTR            5' LTR (truncated): truncated 5' long terminal repeat (LTR) from HIV-1
   3022..3610    -  rep_origin     ori: high-copy-number ColE1/pMB1/pBR322/pUC origin of replication
   3781..4641    -  CDS            AmpR: β-lactamase; bla; confers resistance to ampicillin, carbenicillin, and related antibiotics
   4642..4746    -  promoter       AmpR promoter: bla
   4805..4857    -  misc_feature   bom (fragment): basis of mobility region from pBR322
   5019..5348    +  promoter       SV40 promoter: SV40 enhancer and early promoter
   5360..5739    +  enhancer       CMV enhancer: human cytomegalovirus immediate early enhancer
   5740..5939    +  promoter       CMV promoter: human cytomegalovirus (CMV) immediate early promoter
   5957..6137    +  LTR            5' LTR (truncated): truncated 5' long terminal repeat (LTR) from HIV-1
   6184..6309    +  misc_feature   HIV-1 Ψ: packaging signal of human immunodeficiency virus type 1
   6293..312     +  CDS            HIV-1 gag (fragment) (across the origin): gag protein from human immunodeficiency virus 1; gag
