[The description below was written by a language model from this plasmid's Addgene catalogue record and pLannotate feature annotations shown in this document.]
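Description:
pAPM-miR30-HNRNPK-ts3 is an HIV-1-based lentiviral RNAi vector built on the pAPM-miR30 backbone and designed to knock down human HNRNPK. In bacteria it is maintained through a high-copy ColE1/pUC-type origin and selected with ampicillin via the β-lactamase gene. The catalogue lists a recombination-deficient growth strain, as is common for plasmids carrying repeated LTR sequences.

The transfer cassette starts with a CMV enhancer/promoter placed directly upstream of a truncated HIV-1 5' LTR, an arrangement that normally drives genomic RNA transcription in packaging cells without Tat. This is followed by the Ψ packaging signal extending into a gag fragment, the Rev response element for Rev-dependent nuclear export, and the cPPT/CTS, which aids nuclear import of the reverse-transcribed genome. The second LTR element was labelled by the automated annotation as another truncated 5' LTR, but by position it serves as the 3' LTR. An SV40 enhancer/early promoter is also annotated upstream of the CMV element, and the record does not state its role.

The payload is a single SFFV promoter-driven transcript. It encodes puromycin N-acetyltransferase (pac), followed by flanking sequences from human miR-30a that surround the HNRNPK-targeting hairpin. Embedding the shRNA in a microRNA scaffold lets a Pol II transcript be processed by the endogenous miRNA pathway, and it links knockdown to puromycin resistance on the same mRNA, so drug selection enriches for cells expressing the hairpin. The "ts3" suffix suggests one of several target sites, though the record does not say so explicitly. The associated publication concerns innate immune detection of intron-containing RNA from the HIV-1 provirus, which is the context for this HNRNPK loss-of-function tool.
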