Addgene plasmid #174252: pAPM-miR30-HNRNPK-ts3
Purpose: HNRNPK knockdown
Depositing lab: Jeremy Luban. Depositing organization: University of Massachusetts, Worcester. Publication: IFIH1 (MDA5) is required for innate immune detection of intron-containing RNA expressed from the HIV-1 provirus. Guney MH, Nagalekshmi K, McCauley SM, Carbone C, Aydemir O, Luban J. Proc Natl Acad Sci U S A. 2024 Jul 16;121(29):e2404349121. doi: 10.1073/pnas.2404349121. Epub 2024 Jul 10. PubMed 38985764.
Backbone
  Vector backbone: pAPM-miR30
  Vector type: Lentiviral, RNAi
  Selectable markers: Puromycin
Growth in bacteria
  Bacterial resistance: Ampicillin, 100 μg/mL
  Growth temperature: 30°C
  Growth strain: NEB Stable
  Copy number: High Copy
Gene/Insert
  Gene/Insert name: HNRNPK shRNA
  gRNA/shRNA sequence: TAATCTTTGGGAATAGTTACTT
  Species: H. sapiens (human)
  Entrez Gene: HNRNPK (a.k.a. AUKS, CSBP, HNRPK, TUNP)
  Promoter: SFFV
  Cloning method: Restriction Enzyme; 5′ cloning site unknown (unknown if destroyed)
Terms and licenses: Academic/Nonprofit Terms; Industry Terms: Not Available to Industry
Depositor comments: Please visit https://doi.org/10.1101/2023.11.17.567619 for bioRxiv preprint.
How to cite: pAPM-miR30-HNRNPK-ts3 was a gift from Jeremy Luban (Addgene plasmid # 174252 ; http://n2t.net/addgene:174252 ; RRID:Addgene_174252)
